Addgene plasmid #156889: pD649-HAsp-DLL4-Fc(DAPA)-AviTag-6xHis
Purpose: Mammalian expression of cell-surface protein extracellular domain fused to Fc(DAPA)-Avi-6xHis. Protein is secreted from cells.
Depositing lab: Chris Garcia. Depositing organization: Stanford University. Publication: A Human IgSF Cell-Surface Interactome Reveals a Complex Network of Protein-Protein Interactions. Wojtowicz WM, Vielmetter J, Fernandes RA, Siepe DH, Eastman CL, Chisholm GB, Cox S, Klock H, Anderson PW, Rue SM, Miller JJ, Glaser SM, Bragstad ML, Vance J, Lam AW, Lesley SA, Zinn K, Garcia KC. Cell. 2020 Aug 20;182(4):1027-1043.e17. doi: 10.1016/j.cell.2020.07.025. PubMed 32822567.
Backbone
  Vector backbone: pD649
  Backbone size w/o insert (bp): 6106
  Vector type: Mammalian Expression
Growth in bacteria
  Bacterial resistance: Ampicillin, 100 μg/mL
  Growth temperature: 37°C
  Growth strain: DH5alpha
  Copy number: High Copy
Gene/Insert
  Gene/Insert name: DLL4
  Species: H. sapiens (human)
  Insert size (bp): 1509
  Mutation: Fc region of human IgG contains D265A and P329A mutations (DAPA)
  Entrez Gene: DLL4 (a.k.a. AOS6, delta4, hdelta2)
  Promoter: CMV/SP6
  Tag / fusion protein: Fc(DAPA)-AviTag-6xHis (C terminal on backbone)
  Cloning method: Restriction Enzyme; 5′ cloning site GCGGCCGC (not destroyed); 3′ cloning site GGCGCGCC (not destroyed)
  Sequencing primers: 5′ ATTTAGGTGACACTATAG; 3′ CACGTACCAGTTGAACTTCACC
Resource information
  A portion of this plasmid was derived from a plasmid made by: synthesis by ThermoFisher
Terms and licenses: Academic/Nonprofit Terms; Industry Terms: Not Available to Industry
Depositor comments: Some plasmids in this collection may have an IS4-like element ISVsa5 family transposase upstream of the CMV promoter.
How to cite: pD649-HAsp-DLL4-Fc(DAPA)-AviTag-6xHis was a gift from Chris Garcia (Addgene plasmid # 156889 ; http://n2t.net/addgene:156889 ; RRID:Addgene_156889)
