[The description below was written by a language model from this plasmid's Addgene catalogue record and pLannotate feature annotations shown in this document.]
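Description:
pD649-HAsp-DLL4-Fc(DAPA)-AviTag-6xHis is a mammalian expression plasmid built on the pD649 backbone for producing a secreted, Fc-fused form of the extracellular domain of human DLL4, a Notch ligand involved in angiogenesis. It is propagated in E. coli as a high-copy plasmid through a ColE1/pUC-type origin and is selected with ampicillin via a β-lactamase gene. The feature table also shows an SV40 promoter/EM7 promoter unit driving a puromycin N-acetyltransferase coding sequence followed by an SV40 poly(A) signal, which would allow puromycin selection in mammalian cells, although the record does not list a mammalian selection marker. Short fragments annotated as f1 ori, ble, KanR, lacZα, rrnB T2 terminator and lac operator appear to be backbone remnants.

The expression cassette uses the CMV enhancer and immediate early promoter followed by a fragment of CMV intron A, with an SP6 promoter just upstream of the coding region, which also serves as a sequencing primer site. The open reading frame begins with a secretion signal: the name indicates an HA signal peptide, while the annotation software matched a fragment of a mouse IgH signal sequence in this position. The DLL4 ectodomain follows, cloned between preserved NotI and AscI sites, and is fused in frame to a human IgG1 Fc region. The Fc carries the D265A and P329A (DAPA) substitutions, which are generally used to reduce Fc effector binding. According to the catalogue entry, the C terminus carries an AviTag for site-specific biotinylation and a 6xHis tag for affinity purification; these are not annotated separately in the feature table. A bGH poly(A) signal terminates the transcript.

The construct belongs to a collection of human cell-surface protein ectodomains made for protein–protein interaction screening. The depositor notes that some plasmids in the collection may carry an IS4-like transposase insertion upstream of the CMV promoter; none is annotated here.
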