Features (pLannotate 1.2.2; 21 found; start..end, strand, type, name):
     77..380     +  enhancer       CMV enhancer: human cytomegalovirus immediate early enhancer
    381..584     +  promoter       CMV promoter: human cytomegalovirus (CMV) immediate early promoter
    720..763     +  intron         CMV intron (fragment): modified intron A from human cytomegalovirus
    815..833     +  promoter       SP6 promoter: promoter for bacteriophage SP6 RNA polymerase
    837..874     +  CDS            IgH signal sequence (fragment): signal sequence from the mouse immunoglobulin heavy chain variable region
    974..2491    +  CDS            DLL4 (fragment): DLL4_HUMAN - Experimental evidence at protein level: Swiss-Prot protein existence level 1. Involved in the Notch signaling pathway as Notch ligand (PubMed:11134954). Activates NOTCH1 and NOTCH4. Involved in angiogenesis; negatively regulates endothelial cell proliferation and migration and angiogenic sprouting (PubMed:20616313). Essential for retinal progenitor proliferation. Required for suppressing rod fates in late retinal progenitors as well as for proper generation of other retinal cell types (By similarity). During spinal cord neurogenesis, inhibits V2a interneuron fate (PubMed:17728344)
   2507..3184    +  CDS            IGHG1 (fragment): IGHG1_HUMAN - Experimental evidence at protein level: Swiss-Prot protein existence level 1. Constant region of immunoglobulin heavy chains. Immunoglobulins, also known as antibodies, are membrane-bound or secreted glycoproteins produced by B lymphocytes. In the recognition phase of humoral immunity, the membrane-bound immunoglobulins serve as receptors which, upon binding of a specific antigen, trigger the clonal expansion and differentiation of B lymphocytes into immunoglobulins- secreting plasma cells. Secreted immunoglobulins mediate the effector phase of humoral immunity, which results in
   3399..3510    +  polyA_signal   bGH poly(A) signal: bovine growth hormone polyadenylation signal
   3511..3619    +  rep_origin     f1 ori (fragment): f1 bacteriophage origin of replication; arrow indicates direction of (+) strand synthesis
   3633..3962    +  promoter       SV40 promoter: SV40 enhancer and early promoter
   4010..4057    +  promoter       EM7 promoter: synthetic bacterial promoter&nbsp
   4076..4675    +  CDS            PuroR (fragment): puromycin N-acetyltransferase; pac from Streptomyces; confers resistance to puromycin
   4685..4810    +  CDS            ble (fragment): BLE_KLEPN - Experimental evidence at protein level: Swiss-Prot protein existence level 1. Binding protein with a strong affinity to the bleomycin family of antibiotics. Binds to CL990; an antimitotic-antibiotic compound. From Klebsiella pneumoniae.
   4805..4926    +  polyA_signal   SV40 poly(A) signal: SV40 polyadenylation signal
   4979..5839    -  CDS            AmpR: β-lactamase; bla; confers resistance to ampicillin, carbenicillin, and related antibiotics
   5842..5938    -  promoter       AmpR promoter (fragment): bla
   5968..5992    -  CDS            KanR (fragment): aminoglycoside phosphotransferase; aph(3')-Ia; confers resistance to kanamycin
   6103..6691    +  rep_origin     ori: high-copy-number ColE1/pMB1/pBR322/pUC origin of replication
   6916..6933    +  terminator     rrnB T2 terminator (fragment): transcription terminator T2 from the E. coli rrnB gene
   6958..6977    -  CDS            lacZα (fragment): LacZα fragment of β-galactosidase; lacZ fragment
   7433..7449    +  protein_bind   lac operator: The lac repressor binds to the lac operator to inhibit transcription in E. coli. This inhibition can be relieved by adding lactose or isopropyl-β-D-thiogalactopyranoside (IPTG). lac repressor encoded by lacI
>Addgene plasmid #156889 | pD649-HAsp-DLL4-Fc(DAPA)-AviTag-6xHis | addgene full sequence | sequence record 425640 | Addgene NGS Result
GGCATTGATTATTGACTAGTTATTAATAGTAATCAATTACGGGGTCATTAGTTCATAGCCCATATATGGA
GTTCCGCGTTACATAACTTACGGTAAATGGCCCGCCTGGCTGACCGCCCAACGACCCCCGCCCATTGACG
TCAATAATGACGTATGTTCCCATAGTAACGCCAATAGGGACTTTCCATTGACGTCAATGGGTGGAGTATT
TACGGTAAACTGCCCACTTGGCAGTACATCAAGTGTATCATATGCCAAGTACGCCCCCTATTGACGTCAA
TGACGGTAAATGGCCCGCCTGGCATTATGCCCAGTACATGACCTTATGGGACTTTCCTACTTGGCAGTAC
ATCTACGTATTAGTCATCGCTATTACCATGGTGATGCGGTTTTGGCAGTACATCAATGGGCGTGGATAGC
GGTTTGACTCACGGGGATTTCCAAGTCTCCACCCCATTGACGTCAATGGGAGTTTGTTTTGGCACCAAAA
TCAACGGGACTTTCCAAAATGTCGTAACAACTCCGCCCCATTGACGCAAATGGGCGGTAGGCGTGTACGG
TGGGAGGTCTATATAAGCAGAGCTCGTTTAGTGAACCGTCAGATCGCCTGGAGACGCCATCCACGCTGTT
TTGACCTCCATAGAAGACACCGGGACCGATCCAGCCTCCGCGGCCGGGAACGGTGCATTGGAACGCGGAT
TCCCCGTGCCAAGAGTGACGTAAGTACCGCCTATAGAGTCTATAGGCCCACCCCCTTGGCTTCGTTAGAA
CGCGGCTACAATTAATACATAACCTTATGTATCATACACATACGATTTAGGTGACACTATAGAATAACAT
CCACTTTGCCTTTCTCTCCACAGGTGTCCACTCCCAGGTCCAACTGCACCTCGGTTCTATCGAAAACGCG
CCTGCTAGCGCCACCATGAAGACCATCATTGCCCTGAGCTACATCTTCTGCCTGGTGTTCGCTGCGGCCG
CCAGCGGAGTTTTTCAGCTGCAACTGCAAGAGTTCATCAACGAGAGAGGCGTGCTGGCCTCTGGCAGACC
TTGTGAACCTGGCTGCCGGACCTTCTTCAGAGTGTGCCTGAAGCACTTCCAGGCCGTGGTGTCTCCTGGA
CCTTGTACCTTTGGCACCGTGTCTACACCTGTGCTGGGCACCAATAGCTTCGCCGTGCGGGATGATTCTA
GCGGCGGAGGCAGAAATCCTCTGCAGCTGCCCTTCAACTTCACCTGGCCTGGCACCTTCAGCCTGATCAT
CGAAGCCTGGCATGCCCCTGGGGATGATCTGAGGCCTGAAGCTTTGCCTCCTGACGCTCTGATCAGCAAG
ATCGCCATCCAGGGATCTCTGGCCGTGGGCCAAAATTGGCTGCTGGACGAGCAGACCAGCACACTGACCA
GACTGCGGTACAGCTACAGAGTGATCTGCAGCGACAACTACTACGGCGACAACTGCAGCAGACTGTGCAA
GAAGCGGAACGACCACTTCGGCCACTACGTGTGTCAGCCCGATGGCAACCTGTCTTGTCTGCCTGGATGG
ACCGGCGAGTACTGCCAGCAACCTATCTGTCTGAGCGGCTGCCACGAGCAGAATGGCTACTGTTCTAAGC
CCGCCGAGTGCCTGTGTAGACCTGGCTGGCAAGGCAGGCTGTGCAACGAGTGCATCCCTCACAATGGCTG
CAGACACGGCACCTGTAGCACCCCTTGGCAGTGCACATGTGACGAAGGATGGGGCGGACTGTTCTGCGAC
CAAGACCTGAACTACTGCACCCATCACAGCCCCTGCAAGAACGGCGCCACATGTAGCAACAGCGGCCAGC
GGTCTTACACCTGTACCTGCAGACCTGGATACACCGGCGTGGACTGCGAGCTGGAACTGAGCGAGTGCGA
CAGCAACCCCTGTAGAAATGGCGGCTCCTGCAAGGACCAAGAGGACGGCTATCACTGCCTGTGTCCACCT
GGATATTACGGCCTGCACTGCGAACACAGCACCCTGAGCTGTGCCGACTCTCCCTGTTTTAATGGCGGCA
GCTGTAGAGAGAGAAACCAGGGCGCCAATTACGCCTGCGAGTGCCCACCTAATTTCACCGGCAGCAACTG
CGAGAAGAAAGTGGACCGGTGCACCAGCAATCCCTGCGCTAATGGTGGCCAGTGCCTGAACAGAGGCCCC
AGCAGAATGTGTAGATGCAGACCCGGCTTTACCGGCACCTATTGCGAACTGCACGTGTCCGACTGCGCCC
GGAATCCTTGTGCTCATGGCGGCACATGCCACGACCTGGAAAACGGCCTGATGTGCACTTGCCCTGCCGG
CTTCTCTGGGAGAAGATGTGAAGTGCGGACCAGCATCGACGCCTGTGCCAGCTCTCCTTGCTTCAACAGA
GCCACCTGTTACACCGACCTGAGCACCGACACCTTCGTGTGCAACTGCCCTTACGGCTTCGTGGGCAGCA
GATGCGAGTTTCCTGTTGGCCTGCCTCCTAGCTTCCCTTGGGGCGCGCCGGGCGGCGACAAGACCCACAC
CTGCCCCCCCTGCCCAGCTCCAGAACTGCTGGGAGGGCCTTCCGTGTTCCTGTTCCCCCCCAAGCCCAAG
GACACCCTGATGATCAGCAGGACCCCCGAGGTGACCTGCGTGGTGGTGGCCGTGTCCCACGAGGACCCAG
AGGTGAAGTTCAACTGGTACGTGGACGGCGTGGAGGTGCACAACGCCAAGACCAAGCCCAGAGAGGAGCA
GTACAACAGCACCTACAGGGTGGTGTCCGTGCTGACCGTGCTGCACCAGGACTGGCTGAACGGCAAAGAA
TACAAGTGCAAAGTCTCCAACAAGGCCCTGGCTGCCCCAATCGAAAAGACAATCAGCAAGGCCAAGGGCC
AGCCACGGGAGCCCCAGGTGTACACCCTGCCCCCCAGCCGGGAGGAGATGACCAAGAACCAGGTGTCCCT
GACCTGTCTGGTGAAGGGCTTCTACCCCAGCGATATCGCCGTGGAGTGGGAGAGCAACGGCCAGCCCGAG
AACAACTACAAGACCACCCCCCCAGTGCTGGACAGCGACGGCAGCTTCTTCCTGTACAGCAAGCTGACCG
TGGACAAGTCCAGGTGGCAGCAGGGCAACGTGTTCAGCTGCAGCGTGATGCACGAGGCCCTGCACAACCA
CTACACCCAGAAGTCCCTGAGCCTGAGCCCCGGCGGCAGCGGTCTTAATGATATTTTCGAGGCTCAGAAG
ATTGAGTGGCATGAACACCACCACCATCACCACTAAGGCCGGCCTGTAGTCACTGGCACAACGCGTTACC
CGGTAAGCCAATCGGGTATACACGGTCGTCATACTGCAGACAGGGTTCTTCTACTTTGCAAGATAGTCTT
GAGTAGTAAAATAAATAGATAGAGAAAATCAGCCTCGACTGTGCCTTCTAGTTGCCAGCCATCTGTTGTT
TGCCCCTCCCCCGTGCCTTCCTTGACCCTGGAAGGTGCCACTCCCACTGTCCTTTCCTAATAAAATGAGG
AAATTGCATCACAACACTCAACCCTATCTCGGTCTATTCTTTTGATTTATAAGGGATTTTGCCGATTTCG
GCCTATTGGTTAAAAAATGAGCTGATTTAACAAAAATTTAACGCGAATTAATTCTGTGGAATGTGTGTCA
GTTAGGGTGTGGAAAGTCCCCAGGCTCCCCAGCAGGCAGAAGTATGCAAAGCATGCATCTCAATTAGTCA
GCAACCAGGTGTGGAAAGTCCCCAGGCTCCCCAGCAGGCAGAAGTATGCAAAGCATGCATCTCAATTAGT
CAGCAACCATAGTCCCGCCCCTAACTCCGCCCATCCCGCCCCTAACTCCGCCCAGTTCCGCCCATTCTCC
GCCCCATGGCTGACTAATTTTTTTTATTTATGCAGAGGCCGAGGCCGCCTCTGCCTCTGAGCTATTCCAG
AAGTAGTGAGGAGGCTTTTTTGGAGGCCTAGGCTTTTGCAAAAAGCTCCCGGGAGCTTGTATATCCATTT
TCGGATCTGATCAGCACGTGTTGACAATTAATCATCGGCATAGTATATCGGCATAGTATAATACGACAAG
GTGAGGAACTAAACCATGACCGAGTACAAGCCCACGGTGCGCCTCGCCACCCGCGACGACGTCCCCAGGG
CCGTACGCACCCTCGCCGCCGCGTTCGCCGACTACCCCGCCACGCGCCACACCGTCGATCCGGACCGCCA
CATCGAGCGGGTCACCGAGCTGCAAGAACTCTTCCTCACGCGCGTCGGGCTCGACATCGGCAAGGTGTGG
GTCGCGGACGACGGCGCCGCGGTGGCGGTCTGGACCACGCCGGAGAGCGTCGAAGCGGGGGCGGTGTTCG
CCGAGATCGGCCCGCGCATGGCCGAGTTGAGCGGTTCCCGGCTGGCCGCGCAGCAACAGATGGAAGGCCT
CCTGGCGCCGCACCGGCCCAAGGAGCCCGCGTGGTTCCTGGCCACCGTCGGCGTCTCGCCCGACCACCAG
GGCAAGGGTCTGGGCAGCGCCGTCGTGCTCCCCGGAGTGGAGGCGGCCGAGCGCGCCGGGGTGCCCGCCT
TCCTGGAGACATCCGCGCCCCGCAACCTCCCCTTCTACGAGCGGCTCGGCTTCACCGTCACCGCCGACGT
CGAGGTGCCCGAAGGACCGCGCACCTGGTGCATGACCCGCAAGCCCGGTGCCTGACACGTGCTACGAGAT
TTCGATTCCACCGCCGCCTTCTATGAAAGGTTGGGCTTCGGAATCGTTTTCCGGGACGCCGGCTGGATGA
TCCTCCAGCGCGGGGATCTCATGCTGGAGTTCTTCGCCCACCCCAACTTGTTTATTGCAGCTTATAATGG
TTACAAATAAAGCAATAGCATCACAAATTTCACAAATAAAGCATTTTTTTCACTGCATTCTAGTTGTGGT
TTGTCCAAACTCATCAATGTATCTTATCATGTCTGTATACCGTCGACCTCTAGCTAGAGCTTGGCGTAAT
CATGGTCATTACCAATGCTTAATCAGTGAGGCACCTATCTCAGCGATCTGTCTATTTCGTTCATCCATAG
TTGCCTGACTCCCCGTCGTGTAGATAACTACGATACGGGAGGGCTTACCATCTGGCCCCAGCGCTGCGAT
GATACCGCGAGAACCACGCTCACCGGCTCCGGATTTATCAGCAATAAACCAGCCAGCCGGAAGGGCCGAG
CGCAGAAGTGGTCCTGCAACTTTATCCGCCTCCATCCAGTCTATTAATTGTTGCCGGGAAGCTAGAGTAA
GTAGTTCGCCAGTTAATAGTTTGCGCAACGTTGTTGCCATCGCTACAGGCATCGTGGTGTCACGCTCGTC
GTTTGGTATGGCTTCATTCAGCTCCGGTTCCCAACGATCAAGGCGAGTTACATGATCCCCCATGTTGTGC
AAAAAAGCGGTTAGCTCCTTCGGTCCTCCGATCGTTGTCAGAAGTAAGTTGGCCGCAGTGTTATCACTCA
TGGTTATGGCAGCACTGCATAATTCTCTTACTGTCATGCCATCCGTAAGATGCTTTTCTGTGACTGGTGA
GTACTCAACCAAGTCATTCTGAGAATAGTGTATGCGGCGACCGAGTTGCTCTTGCCCGGCGTCAATACGG
GATAATACCGCGCCACATAGCAGAACTTTAAAAGTGCTCATCATTGGAAAACGTTCTTCGGGGCGAAAAC
TCTCAAGGATCTTACCGCTGTTGAGATCCAGTTCGATGTAACCCACTCGTGCACCCAACTGATCTTCAGC
ATCTTTTACTTTCACCAGCGTTTCTGGGTGAGCAAAAACAGGAAGGCAAAATGCCGCAAAAAAGGGAATA
AGGGCGACACGGAAATGTTGAATACTCATATTCTTCCTTTTTCAATATTATTGAAGCATTTATCAGGGTT
ATTGTCTCATGAGCGGATACATATTTGAATGTATTTAGAAAAATAAACAAATAGGGGTCAGTGTTACAAC
CAATTAACCAATTCTGAACATTATCGCGAGCCCATTTATACCTGAATATGGCTCATAACACCCCTTGCTC
ATGACCAAAATCCCTTAACGTGAGTTACGCGCGCGTCGTTCCACTGAGCGTCAGACCCCGTAGAAAAGAT
CAAAGGATCTTCTTGAGATCCTTTTTTTCTGCGCGTAATCTGCTGCTTGCAAACAAAAAAACCACCGCTA
CCAGCGGTGGTTTGTTTGCCGGATCAAGAGCTACCAACTCTTTTTCCGAAGGTAACTGGCTTCAGCAGAG
CGCAGATACCAAATACTGTTCTTCTAGTGTAGCCGTAGTTAGCCCACCACTTCAAGAACTCTGTAGCACC
GCCTACATACCTCGCTCTGCTAATCCTGTTACCAGTGGCTGCTGCCAGTGGCGATAAGTCGTGTCTTACC
GGGTTGGACTCAAGACGATAGTTACCGGATAAGGCGCAGCGGTCGGGCTGAACGGGGGGTTCGTGCACAC
AGCCCAGCTTGGAGCGAACGACCTACACCGAACTGAGATACCTACAGCGTGAGCTATGAGAAAGCGCCAC
GCTTCCCGAAGGGAGAAAGGCGGACAGGTATCCGGTAAGCGGCAGGGTCGGAACAGGAGAGCGCACGAGG
GAGCTTCCAGGGGGAAACGCCTGGTATCTTTATAGTCCTGTCGGGTTTCGCCACCTCTGACTTGAGCGTC
GATTTTTGTGATGCTCGTCAGGGGGGCGGAGCCTATGGAAAAACGCCAGCAACGCGGCCTTTTTACGGTT
CCTGGCCTTTTGCTGGCCTTTTGCTCACATGTTCTTTCCTGCGTTATCCCCTGATTCTGTGGATAACCGT
ATTACCGCCTTTGAGTGAGCTGATACCGCTCGCCGCAGCCGAACGACCGAGCGCAGCGAGTCAGTGAGCG
AGGAAGCGGAAGGCGAGAGTAGGGAACTGCCAGGCATCAAACTAAGCAGAAGGCCCCTGACGGATGGCCT
TTTTGCGTTTCTACAAACTCTTTCTGTGTTGTAAAACGACGGCCAGTCTTAAGCTCGGGCCCCCTGGGCG
GTTCTGATAACGAGTAATCGTTAATCCGCAAATAACGTAAAAACCCGCTTCGGCGGGTTTTTTTATGGGG
GGAGTTTAGGGAAAGAGCATTTGTCAGAATATTTAAGGGCGCCTGTCACTTTGCTTGATATATGAGAATT
ATTTAACCTTATAAATGAGAAAAAAGCAACGCACTTTAAATAAGATACGTTGCTTTTTCGATTGATGAAC
ACCTATAATTAAACTATTCATCTATTATTTATGATTTTTTGTATATACAATATTTCTAGTTTGTTAAAGA
GAATTAAGAAAATAAATCTCGAAAATAATAAAGGGAAAATCAGTTTTTGATATCAAAATTATACATGTCA
ACGATAATACAAAATATAATACAAACTATAAGATGTTATCAGTATTTATTATCATTTAGAATAAATTTTG
TGTCGCCCTTAATTGTGAGCGGATAACAATTACGAGCTTCATGCACAGTGGCGTTGACTCAATATTGGCC
ATTAGCCATATTATTCATTGGTTATATAGCATAAATCAATATTGGCTATTGGCCATTGCATACGTTGTAT
CTATATCATAATATGTACATTTATATTGGCTCATGTCCAATATGACCGCCATGTT
