>Addgene plasmid #156889 | pD649-HAsp-DLL4-Fc(DAPA)-AviTag-6xHis | depositor partial sequence | sequence record 302888 | insert (extracellular domain)
AGCGGAGTTTTTCAGCTGCAACTGCAAGAGTTCATCAACGAGAGAGGCGTGCTGGCCTCTGGCAGACCTT
GTGAACCTGGCTGCCGGACCTTCTTCAGAGTGTGCCTGAAGCACTTCCAGGCCGTGGTGTCTCCTGGACC
TTGTACCTTTGGCACCGTGTCTACACCTGTGCTGGGCACCAATAGCTTCGCCGTGCGGGATGATTCTAGC
GGCGGAGGCAGAAATCCTCTGCAGCTGCCCTTCAACTTCACCTGGCCTGGCACCTTCAGCCTGATCATCG
AAGCCTGGCATGCCCCTGGGGATGATCTGAGGCCTGAAGCTTTGCCTCCTGACGCTCTGATCAGCAAGAT
CGCCATCCAGGGATCTCTGGCCGTGGGCCAAAATTGGCTGCTGGACGAGCAGACCAGCACACTGACCAGA
CTGCGGTACAGCTACAGAGTGATCTGCAGCGACAACTACTACGGCGACAACTGCAGCAGACTGTGCAAGA
AGCGGAACGACCACTTCGGCCACTACGTGTGTCAGCCCGATGGCAACCTGTCTTGTCTGCCTGGATGGAC
CGGCGAGTACTGCCAGCAACCTATCTGTCTGAGCGGCTGCCACGAGCAGAATGGCTACTGTTCTAAGCCC
GCCGAGTGCCTGTGTAGACCTGGCTGGCAAGGCAGGCTGTGCAACGAGTGCATCCCTCACAATGGCTGCA
GACACGGCACCTGTAGCACCCCTTGGCAGTGCACATGTGACGAAGGATGGGGCGGACTGTTCTGCGACCA
AGACCTGAACTACTGCACCCATCACAGCCCCTGCAAGAACGGCGCCACATGTAGCAACAGCGGCCAGCGG
TCTTACACCTGTACCTGCAGACCTGGATACACCGGCGTGGACTGCGAGCTGGAACTGAGCGAGTGCGACA
GCAACCCCTGTAGAAATGGCGGCTCCTGCAAGGACCAAGAGGACGGCTATCACTGCCTGTGTCCACCTGG
ATATTACGGCCTGCACTGCGAACACAGCACCCTGAGCTGTGCCGACTCTCCCTGTTTTAATGGCGGCAGC
TGTAGAGAGAGAAACCAGGGCGCCAATTACGCCTGCGAGTGCCCACCTAATTTCACCGGCAGCAACTGCG
AGAAGAAAGTGGACCGGTGCACCAGCAATCCCTGCGCTAATGGTGGCCAGTGCCTGAACAGAGGCCCCAG
CAGAATGTGTAGATGCAGACCCGGCTTTACCGGCACCTATTGCGAACTGCACGTGTCCGACTGCGCCCGG
AATCCTTGTGCTCATGGCGGCACATGCCACGACCTGGAAAACGGCCTGATGTGCACTTGCCCTGCCGGCT
TCTCTGGGAGAAGATGTGAAGTGCGGACCAGCATCGACGCCTGTGCCAGCTCTCCTTGCTTCAACAGAGC
CACCTGTTACACCGACCTGAGCACCGACACCTTCGTGTGCAACTGCCCTTACGGCTTCGTGGGCAGCAGA
TGCGAGTTTCCTGTTGGCCTGCCTCCTAGCTTCCCTTGG
